>Addgene plasmid #146955 | pAc5.1B-lambdaN-HA-DmAGO1-H941K_M | depositor full sequence | sequence record 289402 | Full Sequence
CTTCAAGGAATTAATTCTATATTCTAAAAACACAAATGATACTTCTAAAAAAAATCATGAATGGCATCAA
CTCTGAATCAAATCTTTGCAGATGCACCTACTTCTCATTTCCACTGTCACATCATTTTTCCAGATCTCGC
TGCCTGTTATGTGGCCCACAAACCAAGACACGTTTTATGGCCATTAAAGCTGGCTGATCGTCGCCAAACA
CCAAATACATATCAATATGTACATTCGAGAAAGAAGCGATCAAAGAAGCGTCTTCGGGCGAGTAGGAGAA
TGCGGAGGAGAAGGAGAACGAGCTGATCTAGTATCTCTCCACAATCCAATGCCAACTGACCAACTGGCCA
TATTCGGAGCAATTTGAAGCCAATTTCCATCGCCTGGCGATCGCTCCATTCTTGGCTATATGTTTTTCAC
CGTTCCCGGGGCCATTTTCAAAGACTCGTCGGTAAGATAAGATTGTGTCACTCGCTGTCTCTCTTCATTT
GTCGAAGAATGCTGAGGAATTTCGCGATGACGTCGGCGAGTATTTTGAAGAATGAGAATAATTTGTATTT
ATACGAAAATCAGTTAGTGGAATTTTCTACAAAAACATGTTATCTATAGATAATTTTGTTGCAAAATATG
TTGACTATGACAAAGATTGTATGTATATACCTTTAATGTATTCTCATTTTCTTATGTATTTATAATGGCA
ATGATGATACTGATGATATTTTAAGATGATGCCAGACCACAGGCTGATTTCTGCGTCTTTTGCCGAACGC
AGTGCATGTGCGGTTGTTGTTTTTTGGAATAGTTTCAATTTTCGGACTGTCCGCTTTGATTTCAGTTTCT
TGGCTTATTCAAAAAGCAAAGTAAAGCCAAAAAAGCGAGATGGCAATACCAAATGCGGCAAAACGGTAGT
GGAAGGAAAGGGGTGCGGGGCAGCGGAAGGAAGGGTGGGGCGGGGCGTGGCGGGGTCTGTGGCTGGGCGC
GACGTCACCGACGTTGGAGCCACTCCTTTGACCATGTGTGCGTGTGTGTATTATTCGTGTCTCGCCACTC
GCCGGTTGTTTTTTTCTTTTTATCTCGCTCTCTCTAGCGCCATCTCGTACGCATGCTCAACGCACCGCAT
GTTGCCGTGTCCTTTATGCGTCATTTTGGCTCGAAATAGGCAATTATTTAAACAAAGATTAGTCAACGAA
AACGCTAAAATAAATAAGTCTACAATATGGTTACTTATTGCCATGTGTGTGCAGCCAACGATAGCAACAA
AAGCAACAACACAGTGGCTTTCCCTCTTTCACTTTTTGTTTGCAAGCGCGTGCGAGCAAGACGGCACGAC
CGGCAAACGCAATTACGCTGACAAAGAGCAGACGAAGTTTTGGCCGAAAAACATCAAGGCGCCTGATACG
AATGCATTTGCAATAACAATTGCGATATTTAATATTGTTTATGAAGCTGTTTGACTTCAAAACACACAAA
AAAAAAAATAAAACAAATTATTTGAAAGAGAATTAGGAATCGGACAGCTTATCGTTACGGGCTAACAGCA
CACCGAGACGAAATAGCTTACCTGACGTCACAGCCTCTGGAAGAACTGCCGCCAAGCAGAGAGAGAGAGA
AAAAGAGGGAGAGCAGCTTAGACCGCATGTGCTTGTGTGTGAGGCGTCTCTCTCTTCGTCTCCTGTTTGC
GCAAACGCATAGACTGCACTGAGAAAATCGATTACCTATTTTTTATGAATGAATATTTGCACTATTACTA
TTCAAAACTATTAAGATAGCAATCACATTCAATAGCCAAATACTATACCACCTGAGCGATGCAACGAAAT
GATCAATTTGAGCAAAAATGCTGCATATTTAGGACGGCATCATTATAGAAATGCTTCTTGCTGTGTACTT
TTCTCTCGTCTGGCAGCTGTTTCGCCGTTATTGTTAAAACCGGCTTAAGTTAGGTGTGTTTTCTACGACT
AGTGATGCCCCTACTAGAAGATGTGTGTTGCACAAATGTCCCTGAATAACCAATTTGAAGTGCAGATAGC
AGTAAACGTAAGCTAATATGAATATTATTTAACTGTAATGTTTTAATATCGCTGGACATTACTAATAAAC
CCACTATAAACACATGTACATATGTATGTTTTGGCATACAATGAGTAGTTGGGGAAAAAATGTGTAAAAG
CACCGTGACCATCACAGCATAAAGATAACCAGCTGAAGTATCGAATATGAGTAACCCCCAAATTGAATCA
CATGCCGCAACTGATAGGACCCATGGAAGTACACTCTTCATGGCGATATACAAGACACACACAAGCACGA
ACACCCAGTTGCGGAGGAAATTCTCCGTAAATGAAAACCCAATCGGCGAACAATTCATACCCATATATGG
TAAAAGTTTTGAACGCGACTTGAGAGCGGAGAGCATTGCGGCTGATAAGGTTTTAGCGCTAAGCGGGCTT
TATAAAACGGGCTGCGGGACCAGTTTTCATATCACTACCGTTTGAGTTCTTGTGCTGTGTGGATACTCCT
CCCGACACAAAGCCGCTCCATCAGCCAGCAGTCGTCTAATCCAGAGACCCCGGATCGGGGTACCCAACAT
GGACGCACAAACACGACGACGTGAGCGTCGCGCTGAGAAACAAGCTCAATGGAAAGCTGCAAACGGTGGA
TCTCCTCCAAGCTTGAATTCTATGTACCCATACGATGTTCCAGATTACGCTATGTCCACGGAGCGTGAGC
TGGCTCCCGGTGGGCCAGCTCAGCTCCATCCGCACACGCTGCCGCTGACTTTTCCGGATCTCCAGATGAC
CTCCACCGTGGGCATCATTGGGAAAGTCTACGAGTCACAGTGGACCCCCTCGCCCACTCGGCCTCAGAGT
CCCTCTCAGGCGCAGACTAGCTTCGACACGCTCACATCACCACCAGCGCCCGGCTCGTCGGTCAATCCCA
CCGCCGTCACCAGCCCAAGTGCCCAGAATGTGGCCGCTGGTGGAGCAACTGTGGCCGGTGCAGCAGCAAC
TGCCGCCCAGGTGGCCTCCGCCTTGGGTGCCACCACCGGCAGCGTGACGCCAGCAATTGCCACCGCAACG
CCAGCCACGCAGCCGGATATGCCCGTCTTTACGTGTCCACGACGCCCGAATCTCGGACGAGAGGGTCGCC
CGATTGTGCTGCGCGCCAATCACTTCCAGGTGACAATGCCGCGTGGCTATGTGCATCACTATGACATCAA
TATACAGCCGGACAAGTGTCCGCGAAAGGTGAACCGTGAGATTATCGAGACTATGGTGCATGCCTATAGC
AAGATCTTCGGAGTGCTCAAGCCGGTGTTCGATGGTCGCAACAATCTGTATACCCGCGATCCCCTGCCCA
TTGGCAACGAGCGTCTAGAGCTGGAGGTTACTCTACCCGGCGAGGGCAAAGATCGAATCTTTCGCGTGAC
GATCAAGTGGCAGGCTCAGGTCTCGCTCTTCAATTTGGAGGAAGCTCTCGAAGGCCGCACGCGGCAGATA
CCCTATGATGCCATTTTGGCGCTCGATGTGGTCATGCGCCATCTGCCCAGCATGACGTACACGCCAGTGG
GACGTAGCTTCTTCAGTTCCCCGGAGGGTTACTACCATCCCCTGGGTGGTGGACGCGAGGTTTGGTTCGG
TTTCCATCAGAGCGCAAGGCCCTCGCAGTGGAAGATGATGCTCAATATCGATGTCTCGGCCACCGCTTTC
TACAAGGCTCAACCAGTCATTGACTTCATGTGCGAGGTGCTGGACATTCGCGACATCAACGAGCAGCGCA
AACCGCTCACCGATTCGCAGCGCGTCAAGTTCACGAAGGAGATCAAGGGTTTGAAGATCGAGATCACCCA
CTGCGGCCAGATGCGTCGCAAGTATCGTGTGTGCAACGTCACTCGCCGCCCCGCTCAGATGCAATCATTC
CCACTGCAGCTGGAGAACGGACAGACCGTAGAGTGCACCGTGGCCAAGTACTTCCTGGACAAGTACCGCA
TGAAATTGCGCTACCCGCACTTGCCCTGCCTGCAGGTTGGCCAAGAGCACAAGCACACTTACCTGCCTCT
AGAGGTGTGCAACATTGTGGCCGGACAGCGGTGCATTAAAAAGCTGACCGATATGCAGACGTCGACCATG
ATCAAGGCCACAGCTCGTTCAGCTCCGGATCGTGAGCGTGAGATTAACAACTTGGTAAAGCGCGCCGACT
TCAACAACGATTCGTATGTGCAAGAGTTTGGCCTGACCATCTCCAATTCGATGATGGAGGTACGAGGACG
CGTCTTGCCTCCTCCCAAGCTTCAGTATGGGGGACGTGTGTCTACCGGCCTCACCGGCCAGCAGCTGTTC
CCGCCACAGAACAAGGTGAGCTTGGCCTCGCCCAACCAGGGTGTATGGGATATGCGAGGCAAGCAGTTCT
TCACTGGCGTCGAGATCCGCATCTGGGCCATCGCCTGTTTTGCCCCACAGCGCACGGTGCGCGAGGATGC
GCTGCGTAATTTCACCCAGCAGCTGCAGAAGATCTCAAACGATGCAGGCATGCCGATAATTGGACAGCCG
TGCTTCTGTAAGTACGCCACCGGGCCGGATCAAGTGGAACCCATGTTCCGTTACCTGAAGATCACCTTCC
CCGGCCTGCAACTCGTCGTGGTTGTGCTGCCCGGCAAGACTCCAGTATACGCCGAGGTGAAGCGTGTAGG
TGACACCGTTCTGGGTATGGCCACCCAGTGTGTGCAGGCCAAGAACGTGAACAAGACATCGCCACAGACG
CTCTCTAATCTGTGTCTGAAGATCAACGTCAAGTTGGGCGGCATCAATTCAATTCTGGTCCCCTCCATTC
GGCCAAAGGTCTTCAATGAGCCGGTCATCTTTTTGGGTGCCGATGTGACACACCCACCAGCTGGCGACAA
CAAGAAACCATCGATTGCCGCCGTCGTGGGCTCCATGGATGCCCATCCATCGCGGTATGCCGCCACCGTT
CGCGTACAGCAGCACCGACAGGAGATCATCCAGGAGCTGAGCAGCATGGTGCGCGAGCTGTTGATCATGT
TCTACAAGTCGACGGGCGGCTACAAGCCCCACCGCATCATACTCTATCGTGACGGAGTCTCCGAGGGACA
ATTCCCACATGTCCTGCAACACGAATTGACCGCCATTCGCGAGGCCTGCATTAAGCTAGAGCCAGAGTAT
CGGCCGGGCATCACATTCATTGTGGTGCAGAAGCGCCATCACACTCGACTCTTCTGCGCGGAGAAGAAGG
AGCAGAGCGGCAAATCGGGCAATATTCCCGCAGGCACCACCGTCGATGTGGGCATCACACATCCCACCGA
ATTTGATTTCTATCTATGCAGCCATCAGGGCATCCAGGGCACCAGTCGCCCCTCGCACTACCACGTTCTG
TGGGACGACAATCACTTTGACTCGGACGAGCTGCAGTGCCTCACGTATCAGCTATGCCGTACGTACGTGC
GCTGCACCCGATCCGTCAGTATACCGGCGCCAGCCTACTACGCCCATTTAGTGGCCTTCCGTGCCAGATA
TAAACTGGTGGAGAAGGAGCACGATTCGGGCGAGGGTTCGCACCAGAGCGGCTGCTCAGAGGATCGTACG
CCAGGTGCCATGGCCAGGGCCATCACTGTGCACGCGGATACCAAGAAGGTCATGTACTTTGCCTAACTCG
AGTCTAGAGGGCCCGCGGTTCGAAGGTAAGCCTATCCCTAACCCTCTCCTCGGTCTCGATTCTACGCGTA
CCGGTCATCATCACCATCACCATTGAGTTTAAACCCGCTGATCAGCCTCGACTGTGCCTTCTAAGGCCTG
AGCTCGCTGATCAGCCTCGATCGAGGATCCAGACATGATAAGATACATTGATGAGTTTGGACAAACCACA
ACTAGAATGCAGTGAAAAAAATGCTTTATTTGTGAAATTTGTGATGCTATTGCTTTATTTGTAACCATTA
TAAGCTGCAATAAACAAGTTAACAACAACAATTGCATTCATTTTATGTTTCAGGTTCAGGGGGAGGTGTG
GGAGGTTTTTTAAAGCAAGTAAAACCTCTACAAATGTGGTATGGCTGATTATGATCAGTCGACCGATGCC
CTTGAGAGCCTTCAACCCAGTCAGCTCCTTCCGGTGGGCGCGGGGCATGACTATCGTCGCCGCACTTATG
ACTGTCTTCTTTATCATGCAACTCGTAGGACAGGTGCCGGCAGCGCTCTGGGTCATTTTCGGCGAGGACC
GCTTTCGCTGGAGCGCGACGATGATCGGCCTGTCGCTTGCGGTATTCGGAATCTTGCACGCCCTCGCTCA
AGCCTTCGTCACTGGTCCCGCCACCAAACGTTTCGGCGAGAAGCAGGCCATTATCGCCGGCATGGCGGCC
GACGCGCTGGGCTACGTCTTGCTGGCGTTCGCGACGCGAGGCTGGATGGCCTTCCCCATTATGATTCTTC
TCGCTTCCGGCGGCATCGGGATGCCCGCGTTGCAGGCCATGCTGTCCAGGCAGGTAGATGACGACCATCA
GGGACAGCTTCAAGGATCGCTCGCGGCTCTTACCAGCCAGCAAAAGGCCAGGAACCGTAAAAAGGCCGCG
TTGCTGGCGTTTTTCCATAGGCTCCGCCCCCCTGACGAGCATCACAAAAATCGACGCTCAAGTCAGAGGT
GGCGAAACCCGACAGGACTATAAAGATACCAGGCGTTTCCCCCTGGAAGCTCCCTCGTGCGCTCTCCTGT
TCCGACCCTGCCGCTTACCGGATACCTGTCCGCCTTTCTCCCTTCGGGAAGCGTGGCGCTTTCTCAATGC
TCACGCTGTAGGTATCTCAGTTCGGTGTAGGTCGTTCGCTCCAAGCTGGGCTGTGTGCACGAACCCCCCG
TTCAGCCCGACCGCTGCGCCTTATCCGGTAACTATCGTCTTGAGTCCAACCCGGTAAGACACGACTTATC
GCCACTGGCAGCAGCCACTGGTAACAGGATTAGCAGAGCGAGGTATGTAGGCGGTGCTACAGAGTTCTTG
AAGTGGTGGCCTAACTACGGCTACACTAGAAGGACAGTATTTGGTATCTGCGCTCTGCTGAAGCCAGTTA
CCTTCGGAAAAAGAGTTGGTAGCTCTTGATCCGGCAAACAAACCACCGCTGGTAGCGGTGGTTTTTTTGT
TTGCAAGCAGCAGATTACGCGCAGAAAAAAAGGATCTCAAGAAGATCCTTTGATCTTTTCTACGGGGTCT
GACGCTCAGTGGAACGAAAACTCACGTTAAGGGATTTTGGTCATGAGATTATCAAAAAGGATCTTCACCT
AGATCCTTTTAAATTAAAAATGAAGTTTTAAATCAATCTAAAGTATATATGAGTAAACTTGGTCTGACAG
TTACCAATGCTTAATCAGTGAGGCACCTATCTCAGCGATCTGTCTATTTCGTTCATCCATAGTTGCCTGA
CTCCCCGTCGTGTAGATAACTACGATACGGGAGGGCTTACCATCTGGCCCCAGTGCTGCAATGATACCGC
GAGACCCACGCTCACCGGCTCCAGATTTATCAGCAATAAACCAGCCAGCCGGAAGGGCCGAGCGCAGAAG
TGGTCCTGCAACTTTATCCGCCTCCATCCAGTCTATTAATTGTTGCCGGGAAGCTAGAGTAAGTAGTTCG
CCAGTTAATAGTTTGCGCAACGTTGTTGCCATTGCTGCAGGCATCGTGGTGTCACGCTCGTCGTTTGGTA
TGGCTTCATTCAGCTCCGGTTCCCAACGATCAAGGCGAGTTACATGATCCCCCATGTTGTGCAAAAAAGC
GGTTAGCTCCTTCGGTCCTCCGATCGTTGTCAGAAGTAAGTTGGCCGCAGTGTTATCACTCATGGTTATG
GCAGCACTGCATAATTCTCTTACTGTCATGCCATCCGTAAGATGCTTTTCTGTGACTGGTGAGTACTCAA
CCAAGTCATTCTGAGAATAGTGTATGCGGCGACCGAGTTGCTCTTGCCCGGCGTCAACACGGGATAATAC
CGCGCCACATAGCAGAACTTTAAAAGTGCTCATCATTGGAAAACGTTCTTCGGGGCGAAAACTCTCAAGG
ATCTTACCGCTGTTGAGATCCAGTTCGATGTAACCCACTCGTGCACCCAACTGATCTTCAGCATCTTTTA
CTTTCACCAGCGTTTCTGGGTGAGCAAAAACAGGAAGGCAAAATGCCGCAAAAAAGGGAATAAGGGCGAC
ACGGAAATGTTGAATACTCATACTCTTCCTTTTTCAATATTATTGAAGCATTTATCAGGGTTATTGTCTC
ATGAGCGGATACATATTTGAATGTATTTAGAAAAATAAACAAATAGGGGTTCCGCGCACATTTCCCCGAA
AAGTGCCACCTGACGTCTAAGAAACCATTATTATCATGACATTAACCTATAAAAATAGGCGTATCACGAG
GCCCTTTCGT
Features (pLannotate 1.2.2; 11 found; start..end, strand, type, name):
     56..2568    +  promoter       Ac5 promoter: Drosophila melanogaster actin 5C promoter
   2589..2654    +  CDS            N (fragment): REGN_LAMBD - Experimental evidence at protein level: Swiss-Prot protein existence level 1. Plays a role as a transcriptional antitermination factor that allows the virus to initiate its lytic phase. Activates expression of the delayed viral early genes by modifying host RNA polymerase (RNAP) into a form that is resistant to termination signals. This antitermination function requires the host NusA protein which serves to stabilize the interaction between antitermination protein N and host RNA polymerase. From Escherichia phage lambda (Bacteriophage lambda).
   2685..2711    +  CDS            3xHA (fragment): three tandem HA epitope tags
   3060..5663    +  CDS            Ago2: AGO2_RAT - Also known as Eif2c2. Experimental evidence at protein level: Swiss-Prot protein existence level 1. Required for RNA-mediated gene silencing (RNAi) by the RNA- induced silencing complex (RISC). The 'minimal RISC' appears to include AGO2 bound to a short guide RNA such as a microRNA (miRNA) or short interfering RNA (siRNA). These guide RNAs direct RISC to complementary mRNAs that are targets for RISC-mediated gene silencing. The precise mechanism of gene silencing depends on the degree of complementarity between the miRNA or siRNA and its target. Binding of RISC to a perfectly comple
   5695..5736    +  CDS            V5 tag: epitope tag from simian virus 5
   5836..5970    -  polyA_signal   SV40 poly(A) signal: SV40 polyadenylation signal
   5993..6077    -  CDS            large T antigen (fragment): large T antigen from SV40 (simian virus 40)
   6078..6548    +  CDS            TcR (fragment): tetracycline efflux protein; tet; confers resistance to tetracycline
   6592..7180    -  rep_origin     ori: high-copy-number ColE1/pMB1/pBR322/pUC origin of replication
   7351..8211    -  CDS            AmpR: β-lactamase; bla; confers resistance to ampicillin, carbenicillin, and related antibiotics
   8212..8316    -  promoter       AmpR promoter: bla
