[The description below was written by a language model from this plasmid's Addgene catalogue record and pLannotate feature annotations shown in this document.]
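Description:
pAc5.1B-lambdaN-HA-DmAGO1-H941K_M is an 8.4 kb insect expression plasmid for producing a tagged mutant form of Drosophila melanogaster Argonaute 1 (AGO1). The catalogue lists the backbone as unknown, although the name and annotated parts point to a pAc5.1-type layout. The Drosophila actin 5C (Ac5) promoter provides strong constitutive transcription in fly cells, and an SV40 polyadenylation signal lies downstream of the insert. Propagation in E. coli relies on a ColE1/pUC-type origin and a β-lactamase gene with its own promoter for ampicillin selection. The record describes the plasmid as low copy despite the origin annotation. Short fragments of a tetracycline resistance gene and SV40 large T antigen are annotated but appear to be non-functional backbone remnants. No marker for selection in insect cells is annotated.

The open reading frame begins with a short fragment of the bacteriophage lambda N protein, followed by an HA epitope and then the AGO1 coding sequence. The annotation software labelled this sequence by homology to rat Ago2, but the catalogue identifies it as fly AGO1. The insert carries the H941K substitution, plus two non-silent differences from the reference sequence, V315A and H913R. A V5 tag sequence lies downstream of the insert, but the record does not show whether it is translated in frame. The lambdaN peptide binds BoxB RNA hairpins, so fusions of this type are generally used to tether a protein to a BoxB-containing reporter mRNA and test its silencing activity independently of guide RNA. The HA tag allows detection or immunoprecipitation. The associated publication concerns the structure of an Argonaute MID-PIWI lobe, which suggests the mutant was used to probe the function of a specific residue, though the record does not state the exact assay.
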