Addgene plasmid #146955: pAc5.1B-lambdaN-HA-DmAGO1-H941K_M
Purpose: Insect Expression of DmAGO1-H941K
Depositing lab: Elisa Izaurralde. Depositing organization: Max Planck Institute for Developmental Biology. Publication: Crystal structure of the MID-PIWI lobe of a eukaryotic Argonaute protein. Boland A, Huntzinger E, Schmidt S, Izaurralde E, Weichenrieder O. Proc Natl Acad Sci U S A. 2011 Jun 28;108(26):10466-71. doi: 10.1073/pnas.1103946108. Epub 2011 Jun 6. PubMed 21646546.
Backbone
  Vector backbone: Unknown
  Vector type: Insect Expression
Growth in bacteria
  Bacterial resistance: Ampicillin, 100 μg/mL
  Growth temperature: 37°C
  Growth strain: DH5alpha
  Copy number: Low Copy
Gene/Insert
  Gene/Insert name: DmAGO1-H941K
  Species: D. melanogaster (fly)
  Mutation: variation with 2 non silent mutations V315A and H913R compared with the sequnce given by NCBI:gi:24653500.
  Entrez Gene: AGO1 (a.k.a. Dmel_CG6671, AGO-1, Ago, Ago-1, Ago1, Agp1, CG6671, Dm Ago1, DmAgo1, Dmel\CG6671, MRE20, ago-1, ago1, ago1-1, anon-WO0257455.29, argonaute1, dAGO1, dAgo1, dmAgo1, l(2)04845, l(2)4845, l(2)k00208, l(2)k08121)
  Cloning method: Unknown
Terms and licenses: Academic/Nonprofit Terms; Industry Terms: Not Available to Industry
Depositor comments: Plasmids from this collection were made available to the research community and donated after the lab closed. Please note that the sequence provided by the depositing laboratory may be theoretical/predicted or based on Sanger sequencing results. There may be discrepancies between sequencing results obtained by Addgene and the depositor sequence. If an Addgene verified sequence is not available, please contact before placing your order to request that our lab fully sequence the plasmid.
How to cite: pAc5.1B-lambdaN-HA-DmAGO1-H941K_M was a gift from Elisa Izaurralde (Addgene plasmid # 146955 ; http://n2t.net/addgene:146955 ; RRID:Addgene_146955)
